Addgene plasmid #176886: pAAV-hSyn-FRISZ-TM
Purpose: AAV transfer plasmid for cell-surface-localized FRISZ (via PDGFR TM) under hSyn promoter
Depositing lab: Huiwang Ai. Depositing organization: University of Virginia. Publication: A genetically encoded far-red fluorescent indicator for imaging synaptically released Zn(2). Wu T, Kumar M, Zhang J, Zhao S, Drobizhev M, McCollum M, Anderson CT, Wang Y, Pokorny A, Tian X, Zhang Y, Tzounopoulos T, Ai HW. Sci Adv. 2023 Mar;9(9):eadd2058. doi: 10.1126/sciadv.add2058. Epub 2023 Mar 1. PubMed 36857451.
Backbone
  Vector backbone: pAAV-hSyn
  Backbone size w/o insert (bp): 4280
  Total vector size (bp): 5365
  Vector type: AAV
Growth in bacteria
  Bacterial resistance: Ampicillin, 100 μg/mL
  Growth temperature: 37°C
  Growth strain: NEB Stable
  Copy number: Unknown
Gene/Insert
  Gene/Insert name: Ig kappa-FRISZ-PDGFR TM
  Species: Synthetic
  Insert size (bp): 1086
  Promoter: hSyn
  Cloning method: Restriction Enzyme; 5′ cloning site BamHI (not destroyed); 3′ cloning site EcoRI (not destroyed)
  Sequencing primers: 5′ cctcagtctgcggtggg; 3′ ccagtcaatctttcacaaattttgtaa
Terms and licenses: Academic/Nonprofit Terms; Industry Terms: Not Available to Industry
Depositor comments: The N-terminal Ig kappa leader sequence is for targeting the synthesized peptide to the secretory pathway. The C-terminal PDGFR transmembrane domain is for anchoring the protein to the mammalian cell surface. AAV derived from this plasmid has been successfully used for wide-field in vivo imaging. We deposit another plasmid, pAAV-hSyn-FRISZ-GPI (Addgene # 177264, not yet tested in vivo), which uses a CD59 leader sequence for secretory pathway targeting and a CD59 GPI for anchoring. We plan to systematically compare various exporting and anchoring strategies. Please visit https://www.biorxiv.org/content/10.1101/2022.06.02.494512v1 for bioRxiv preprint.
How to cite: pAAV-hSyn-FRISZ-TM was a gift from Huiwang Ai (Addgene plasmid # 176886 ; http://n2t.net/addgene:176886 ; RRID:Addgene_176886)
