[The description below was written by a language model from this plasmid's Addgene catalogue record and pLannotate feature annotations shown in this document.]
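Description:
pAAV-hSyn-FRISZ-TM is an adeno-associated virus transfer plasmid of about 5.4 kb, built on the pAAV-hSyn backbone, for neuronal expression of a cell-surface-displayed form of FRISZ, a genetically encoded far-red fluorescent zinc indicator. It is propagated in E. coli through a high-copy ColE1/pUC-type origin and selected with ampicillin via the β-lactamase gene. The backbone also carries an f1 phage origin and small pBR322-derived remnants (bom and rop fragments). The expression cassette sits between AAV2 inverted terminal repeats, which direct replication and packaging of the intervening DNA into AAV particles when rep/cap and helper functions are supplied in trans. The automated annotation finds the right-hand ITR intact but detects the left-hand ITR only as short fragments. This may reflect the difficulty of sequencing or annotating these structured repeats rather than a true truncation.

Within the ITRs, the human synapsin I promoter restricts expression to neurons. It drives a synthetic open reading frame of roughly 1.1 kb, cloned between BamHI and EcoRI. An N-terminal mouse Igκ leader routes the nascent protein into the secretory pathway, and it is followed by the FRISZ sensor. The sensor's fluorescent core is annotated as a circularly permuted mKate-type red fluorescent protein. A C-terminal PDGFRβ transmembrane domain then anchors the sensor on the outer face of the plasma membrane. Downstream, a WPRE enhances transcript stability and expression, and a bovine growth hormone polyadenylation signal terminates the message.

The extracellular display lets the indicator report zinc released into the extracellular space, such as synaptically released Zn²⁺. The depositor notes that AAV made from this plasmid has been used successfully for wide-field in vivo imaging. A companion GPI-anchored version exists as an alternative surface-targeting strategy.
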