Features (pLannotate 1.2.2; 17 found; start..end, strand, type, name):
     11..38      +  repeat_region  AAV2 ITR (fragment): inverted terminal repeat of adeno-associated virus serotype 2 inverted
     67..94      +  repeat_region  AAV2 ITR (fragment): inverted terminal repeat of adeno-associated virus serotype 2 inverted
    180..627     +  promoter       hSyn promoter: human synapsin I promoter; confers neuron-specific expression (Kügler et al., 2003)
    647..709     +  sig_peptide    Igκ leader: leader sequence from mouse immunoglobulin κ light chain
    770..1444    +  CDS            cp-mKate: cp-mKate is a basic (constitutively fluorescent) red fluorescent protein published in 2011, derived from Entacmaea quadricolor.
   1583..1729    +  CDS            PDGFRβ TM domain: transmembrane domain from platelet derived growth factor receptor beta
   1733..1757    +  misc_feature   MCS (fragment): pBluescript multiple cloning site
   1757..2345    +  misc_feature   WPRE: woodchuck hepatitis virus posttranscriptional regulatory element
   2393..2600    +  polyA_signal   bGH poly(A) signal: bovine growth hormone polyadenylation signal
   2629..2769    +  repeat_region  AAV2 ITR: inverted terminal repeat of adeno-associated virus serotype 2 inverted
   2774..2825    -  misc_feature   bom (fragment): basis of mobility region from pBR322
   2844..3299    +  rep_origin     f1 ori (sequence partly withheld): f1 bacteriophage origin of replication; arrow indicates direction of (+) strand synthesis
   3300..3349    -  misc_feature   bom (fragment): basis of mobility region from pBR322
   3451..3486    -  CDS            rop (fragment): Rop protein, which maintains plasmids at low copy number; rop
   3581..3685    +  promoter       AmpR promoter: bla
   3686..4546    +  CDS            AmpR: β-lactamase; bla; confers resistance to ampicillin, carbenicillin, and related antibiotics
   4717..5305    +  rep_origin     ori: high-copy-number ColE1/pMB1/pBR322/pUC origin of replication
>Addgene plasmid #176886 | pAAV-hSyn-FRISZ-TM | addgene full sequence | sequence record 352277 | Addgene NGS Result
CTGCAGGCAGCTGCGCGCTCGCTCGCTCACTGAGGCCGCCCGGGCGTCGGGCGACCTTTGGTCGCCCGGC
CTCAGTGAGCGAGCGAGCGCGCAGAGAGGGAGTGGCCAACTCCATCACTAGGGGTTCCTGCGGCCGCACG
CGTTGTACAGTGTCTAGACTGCAGAGGGCCCTGCGTATGAGTGCAAGTGGGTTTTAGGACCAGGATGAGG
CGGGGTGGGGGTGCCTACCTGACGACCGACCCCGACCCACTGGACAAGCACCCAACCCCCATTCCCCAAA
TTGCGCATCCCCTATCAGAGAGGGGGAGGGGAAACAGGATGCGGCGAGGCGCGTGCGCACTGCCAGCTTC
AGCACCGCGGACAGTGCCTTCGCCCCCGCCTGGCGGCGCGCGCCACCGCCGCCTCAGCACTGAAGGCGCG
CTGACGTCACTCGCCGGTCCCCCGCAAACTCCCCTTCCCGGCCACCTTGGTCGCGTCCGCGCCGCCGCCG
GCCCAGCCGGACCGCACCACGCGAGGCGCGAGATAGGGGGGCACGGGCGCGACCATCTGCGCTGCGGCGC
CGGCGACTCAGCGCTGCCTCAGTCTGCGGTGGGCAGCGGAGGAGTCGTGTCGTGCCTGAGAGCGCAGTCG
AGAAGGATCCGCCACCATGGAGACAGACACACTCCTGCTATGGGTACTGCTGCTCTGGGTTCCAGGTTCC
ACTGGTGACAGATCTATGGTAGATGCAAAGGGAAAACACCCAGTACACGGTGCTGAATTAACAGATGTGT
CCAAGAAACCCGCAAAGAACCTCAAGATGCCAGGCGTCTATTTTATTGACAGGATTCTGGAAAGGATCAA
GGAGGCTGGCAATGAGACCTACGTCGAGCAGTACGAGGTGGCTGTGGCCAGATACTGCGACCACCCTAGC
AAACTGGGGCACAAACTTAAAGGAGGAACAGGAGGAAGCAGCGAGGAGCTGATCAAGGAGAACATGCGCA
CCAAGCTGTACCTGACGGGCACCGTGAACAACCACTACTTCGAATGCACCGCCGAAGGGGAGGGCCAGCC
CTATGAGGGCACCCAGACCAACAGGATTAAGGTGGTGCGCGGAGGCCCCCTGCCGTTCGCATTCGACATC
CTGGCCCCCTGCTTTATGTACGGGAGCAAGACCTTCATTAACCATCCACCTGACATTCCCGATTATTTTA
AGCAGTCCTTCCCTGAGGGCTTCACATGGGAGAGAACCACCGTTTTCGAAGACGGGGGCACACTCACTGC
TATACAGGACACCAGCCTCCAGGACGGCTGCCTGATCTACAACGTCCAAGTCAGAGGGGAGAACTTCCCA
TCCAACGGCCCTGTGATGCAGAAGAAAACACTCGGCTGGGAGGCCAGTACCGAGACCCTGTACCCCGCTG
ACGGCAGCCTGGAAGGCAGACTGTACTGGGCCCTGAAGCTCGTGGGCGGGGGCCACCTGCACTGCAGACT
GGAAACCACATACAGATCCAAGAAATTGAGTGCTAAAGGTAAGCATCCAGTACATGGAGCAGAGCTGACT
GACGTCGACGAACAAAAACTCATCTCAGAAGAGGATCTGAATGCTGTGGGCCAGGACACGCAGGAGGTCA
TCGTGGTGCCACACTCCTTGCCCTTTAAGGTGGTGGTGATCTCAGCCATCCTGGCCCTGGTGGTGCTCAC
CATCATCTCCCTTATCATCCTCATCATGCTTTGGCAGAAGAAGCCACGTTAAGAATTCGATATCAAGCTT
ATCGATAATCAACCTCTGGATTACAAAATTTGTGAAAGATTGACTGGTATTCTTAACTATGTTGCTCCTT
TTACGCTATGTGGATACGCTGCTTTAATGCCTTTGTATCATGCTATTGCTTCCCGTATGGCTTTCATTTT
CTCCTCCTTGTATAAATCCTGGTTGCTGTCTCTTTATGAGGAGTTGTGGCCCGTTGTCAGGCAACGTGGC
GTGGTGTGCACTGTGTTTGCTGACGCAACCCCCACTGGTTGGGGCATTGCCACCACCTGTCAGCTCCTTT
CCGGGACTTTCGCTTTCCCCCTCCCTATTGCCACGGCGGAACTCATCGCCGCCTGCCTTGCCCGCTGCTG
GACAGGGGCTCGGCTGTTGGGCACTGACAATTCCGTGGTGTTGTCGGGGAAATCATCGTCCTTTCCTTGG
CTGCTCGCCTATGTTGCCACCTGGATTCTGCGCGGGACGTCCTTCTGCTACGTCCCTTCGGCCCTCAATC
CAGCGGACCTTCCTTCCCGCGGCCTGCTGCCGGCTCTGCGGCCTCTTCCGCGTCTTCGCCTTCGCCCTCA
GACGAGTCGGATCTCCCTTTGGGCCGCCTCCCCGCATCGATACCGAGCGCTGCTCGAGCTAGAGCTCGCT
GATCAGCCTCGACTGTGCCTTCTAGTTGCCAGCCATCTGTTGTTTGCCCCTCCCCCGTGCCTTCCTTGAC
CCTGGAAGGTGCCACTCCCACTGTCCTTTCCTAATAAAATGAGGAAATTGCATCGCATTGTCTGAGTAGG
TGTCATTCTATTCTGGGGGGTGGGGTGGGGCAGGACAGCAAGGGGGAGGATTGGGAAGACAATAGCAGGC
ATGCTGGGGAGGTAACCACGTGCGGACCGAGCGGCCGCAGGAACCCCTAGTGATGGAGTTGGCCACTCCC
TCTCTGCGCGCTCGCTCGCTCACTGAGGCCGGGCGACCAAAGGTCGCCCGACGCCCGGGCTTTGCCCGGG
CGGCCTCAGTGAGCGAGCGAGCGCGCAGCTGCCTGCAGGGGCGCCTGATGCGGTATTTTCTCCTTACGCA
TCTGTGCGGTATTTCACACCGCATA
[95 nt withheld, positions 2826-2920]
T
[46 nt withheld, positions 2922-2967]
C
[141 nt withheld, positions 2969-3109]
CCTTTGACGTTGGAGTCCACGTTCTTT
[37 nt withheld, positions 3137-3173]
ACTCTATCTCGGGCTATTCTTTTGATTTATAAGGGATTTTGCCGATTTCGGTCTATTGGTTAAAAAATGA
GCTGATTTAACAAAAATTTAACGCGAATTTTAACAAAATATTAACGTTTACAATTTTATGGTGCACTCTC
AGTACAATCTGCTCTGATGCCGCATAGTTAAGCCAGCCCCGACACCCGCCAACACCCGCTGACGCGCCCT
GACGGGCTTGTCTGCTCCCGGCATCCGCTTACAGACAAGCTGTGACCGTCTCCGGGAGCTGCATGTGTCA
GAGGTTTTCACCGTCATCACCGAAACGCGCGAGACGAAAGGGCCTCGTGATACGCCTATTTTTATAGGTT
AATGTCATGATAATAATGGTTTCTTAGACGTCAGGTGGCACTTTTCGGGGAAATGTGCGCGGAACCCCTA
TTTGTTTATTTTTCTAAATACATTCAAATATGTATCCGCTCATGAGACAATAACCCTGATAAATGCTTCA
ATAATATTGAAAAAGGAAGAGTATGAGTATTCAACATTTCCGTGTCGCCCTTATTCCCTTTTTTGCGGCA
TTTTGCCTTCCTGTTTTTGCTCACCCAGAAACGCTGGTGAAAGTAAAAGATGCTGAAGATCAGTTGGGTG
CACGAGTGGGTTACATCGAACTGGATCTCAACAGCGGTAAGATCCTTGAGAGTTTTCGCCCCGAAGAACG
TTTTCCAATGATGAGCACTTTTAAAGTTCTGCTATGTGGCGCGGTATTATCCCGTATTGACGCCGGGCAA
GAGCAACTCGGTCGCCGCATACACTATTCTCAGAATGACTTGGTTGAGTACTCACCAGTCACAGAAAAGC
ATCTTACGGATGGCATGACAGTAAGAGAATTATGCAGTGCTGCCATAACCATGAGTGATAACACTGCGGC
CAACTTACTTCTGACAACGATCGGAGGACCGAAGGAGCTAACCGCTTTTTTGCACAACATGGGGGATCAT
GTAACTCGCCTTGATCGTTGGGAACCGGAGCTGAATGAAGCCATACCAAACGACGAGCGTGACACCACGA
TGCCTGTAGCAATGGCAACAACGTTGCGCAAACTATTAACTGGCGAACTACTTACTCTAGCTTCCCGGCA
ACAATTAATAGACTGGATGGAGGCGGATAAAGTTGCAGGACCACTTCTGCGCTCGGCCCTTCCGGCTGGC
TGGTTTATTGCTGATAAATCTGGAGCCGGTGAGCGTGGAAGCCGCGGTATCATTGCAGCACTGGGGCCAG
ATGGTAAGCCCTCCCGTATCGTAGTTATCTACACGACGGGGAGTCAGGCAACTATGGATGAACGAAATAG
ACAGATCGCTGAGATAGGTGCCTCACTGATTAAGCATTGGTAACTGTCAGACCAAGTTTACTCATATATA
CTTTAGATTGATTTAAAACTTCATTTTTAATTTAAAAGGATCTAGGTGAAGATCCTTTTTGATAATCTCA
TGACCAAAATCCCTTAACGTGAGTTTTCGTTCCACTGAGCGTCAGACCCCGTAGAAAAGATCAAAGGATC
TTCTTGAGATCCTTTTTTTCTGCGCGTAATCTGCTGCTTGCAAACAAAAAAACCACCGCTACCAGCGGTG
GTTTGTTTGCCGGATCAAGAGCTACCAACTCTTTTTCCGAAGGTAACTGGCTTCAGCAGAGCGCAGATAC
CAAATACTGTTCTTCTAGTGTAGCCGTAGTTAGGCCACCACTTCAAGAACTCTGTAGCACCGCCTACATA
CCTCGCTCTGCTAATCCTGTTACCAGTGGCTGCTGCCAGTGGCGATAAGTCGTGTCTTACCGGGTTGGAC
TCAAGACGATAGTTACCGGATAAGGCGCAGCGGTCGGGCTGAACGGGGGGTTCGTGCACACAGCCCAGCT
TGGAGCGAACGACCTACACCGAACTGAGATACCTACAGCGTGAGCTATGAGAAAGCGCCACGCTTCCCGA
AGGGAGAAAGGCGGACAGGTATCCGGTAAGCGGCAGGGTCGGAACAGGAGAGCGCACGAGGGAGCTTCCA
GGGGGAAACGCCTGGTATCTTTATAGTCCTGTCGGGTTTCGCCACCTCTGACTTGAGCGTCGATTTTTGT
GATGCTCGTCAGGGGGGCGGAGCCTATGGAAAAACGCCAGCAACGCGGCCTTTTTACGGTTCCTGGCCTT
TTGCTGGCCTTTTGCTCACATGTC
